>Addgene plasmid #31922 | pVimentin-PSmOrange | depositor full sequence | sequence record 36038 | pVimentin-PSmOrange sequence 6101 bps
TAGTTATTAATAGTAATCAATTACGGGGTCATTAGTTCATAGCCCATATATGGAGTTCCGCGTTACATAA
CTTACGGTAAATGGCCCGCCTGGCTGACCGCCCAACGACCCCCGCCCATTGACGTCAATAATGACGTATG
TTCCCATAGTAACGCCAATAGGGACTTTCCATTGACGTCAATGGGTGGAGTATTTACGGTAAACTGCCCA
CTTGGCAGTACATCAAGTGTATCATATGCCAAGTACGCCCCCTATTGACGTCAATGACGGTAAATGGCCC
GCCTGGCATTATGCCCAGTACATGACCTTATGGGACTTTCCTACTTGGCAGTACATCTACGTATTAGTCA
TCGCTATTACCATGGTGATGCGGTTTTGGCAGTACATCAATGGGCGTGGATAGCGGTTTGACTCACGGGG
ATTTCCAAGTCTCCACCCCATTGACGTCAATGGGAGTTTGTTTTGGCACCAAAATCAACGGGACTTTCCA
AAATGTCGTAACAACTCCGCCCCATTGACGCAAATGGGCGGTAGGCGTGTACGGTGGGAGGTCTATATAA
GCAGAGCTGGTTTAGTGAACCGTCAGATCCGCTAGCGCTACCGGACTCAGATCTCGAGCTCAAGCTTCGA
ATTCCCATGTCCACCAGGTCCGTGTCCTCGTCCTCCTACCGCAGGATGTTCGGCGGCCCGGGCACCGCGA
GCCGGCCGAGCTCCAGCCGGAGCTACGTGACTACGTCCACCCGCACCTACAGCCTGGGCAGCGCGCTGCG
CCCCAGCACCAGCCGCAGCCTCTACGCCTCGTCCCCGGGCGGCGTGTATGCCACGCGCTCCTCTGCCGTG
CGCCTGCGGAGCAGCGTGCCCGGGGTGCGGCTCCTGCAGGACTCGGTGGACTTCTCGCTGGCCGACGCCA
TCAACACCGAGTTCAAGAACACCCGCACCAACGAGAAGGTGGAGCTGCAGGAGCTGAATGACCGCTTCGC
CAACTACATCGACAAGGTGCGCTTCCTGGAGCAGCAGAATAAGATCCTGCTGGCCGAGCTCGAGCAGCTC
AAGGGCCAAGGCAAGTCGCGCCTGGGGGACCTCTACGAGGAGGAGATGCGGGAGCTGCGCCGGCAGGTGG
ACCAGCTAACCAACGACAAAGCCCGCGTCGAGGTGGAGCGCGACAACCTGGCCGAGGACATCATGCGCCT
CCGGGAGAAATTGCAGGAGGAGATGCTTCAGAGAGAGGAAGCCGAAAACACCCTGCAATCTTTCAGACAG
GATGTTGACAATGCGTCTCTGGCACGTCTTGACCTTGAACGCAAAGTGGAATCTTTGCAAGAAGAGATTG
CCTTTTTGAAGAAACTCCACGAAGAGGAAATCCAGGAGCTGCAGGCTCAGATTCAGGAACAGCATGTCCA
AATCGATGTGGATGTTTCCAAGCCTGACCTCACGGCTGCCCTGCGTGACGTACGTCAGCAATATGAAAGT
GTGGCTGCCAAGAACCTGCAGGAGGCAGAAGAATGGTACAAATCCAAGTTTGCTGACCTCTCTGAGGCTG
CCAACCGGAACAATGACGCCCTGCGCCAGGCAAAGCAGGAGTCCACTGAGTACCGGAGACAGGTGCAGTC
CCTCACCTGTGAAGTGGATGCCCTTAAAGGAACCAATGAGTCCCTGGAACGCCAGATGCGTGAAATGGAA
GAGAACTTTGCCGTTGAAGCTGCTAACTACCAAGACACTATTGGCCGCCTGCAGGATGAGATTCAGAATA
TGAAGGAGGAAATGGCTCGTCACCTTCGTGAATACCAAGACCTGCTCAATGTTAAGATGGCCCTTGACAT
TGAGATTGCCACCTACAGGAAGCTGCTGGAAGGCGAGGAGAGCAGGATTTCTCTGCCTCTTCCAAACTTT
TCCTCCCTGAACCTGAGGGAAACTAATCTGGATTCACTCCCTCTGGTTGATACCCACTCAAAAAGGACAC
TTCTGATTAAGACGGTTGAAACTAGAGATGGACAGGTTATCAACGAAACTTCTCAGCATCACGATGACCT
TGAAGGGGATCCACCGGTCGCCACCATGGTGAGCAAGGGCGAGGAGAATAATATGGCCATCATCAAGGAG
TTCATGCGCTTCAAGGTGCGCATGGAGGGCACCGTGAACGGCCACGAGTTCGAGATCGAGGGCGAGGGCG
AGGGCCGCCCCTACGAGGGCTTTCAGACCGCTAAGCTGAAGGTGACCAAGGGCGGCCCCCTGCCCTTCGC
CTGGGACATCCTGTCCCCTCTCTTCACCTACGGCTCCAAGGCCTACGTGAAGCACCCCGCCGACATCCCC
GACTACTTCAAGCTGTCCTTCCCCGAGGGCTTCAAGTGGGAGCGCGTGATGAACTACGAGGACGGCGGCG
TGGTGACCGTGACCCAGGACTCCTCACTGCAGGACGGCGAGTTCATCTACAAGGTGAAGATGCGCGGCAC
CAACTTCCCCTCCGACGGCCCCGTGATGCAGAAGAAGACCATGGGCTGGGAGGCCTCCTCCGAGCGGATG
TACCCCGAGGACGGCGCCCTGAAGGGCGAGATCAGGATGAGGCTGAAGCTGAAGGACGGCGGCCACTACA
CCTCCGAGGTCAAGACCACCTACAAGGCCAAGAAGTCCGTGCAGCTGCCCGGCGCCTACATCGTCGGCAT
CAAGCTGGACATCACCTCCCACAACGAGGACTACACCATCGTGGAACAGTACGAACGCGCCGAGGGCCGC
CACTCCACCGGCGGCATGGACGAGCTGTACAAGTAAAGCGGCCGCGACTCTAGATCATAATCAGCCATAC
CACATTTGTAGAGGTTTTACTTGCTTTAAAAAACCTCCCACACCTCCCCCTGAACCTGAAACATAAAATG
AATGCAATTGTTGTTGTTAACTTGTTTATTGCAGCTTATAATGGTTACAAATAAAGCAATAGCATCACAA
ATTTCACAAATAAAGCATTTTTTTCACTGCATTCTAGTTGTGGTTTGTCCAAACTCATCAATGTATCTTA
AGGCGTAAATTGTAAGCGTTAATATTTTGTTAAAATTCGCGTTAAATTTTTGTTAAATCAGCTCATTTTT
TAACCAATAGGCCGAAATCGGCAAAATCCCTTATAAATCAAAAGAATAGACCGAGATAGGGT
[37 nt withheld, positions 3143-3179]
AAAGAACGTGGACTCCAACGTCAAAGG
[49 nt withheld, positions 3207-3255]
T
[91 nt withheld, positions 3257-3347]
G
[124 nt withheld, positions 3349-3472]
CAGGTGGCACTTTTCGGGGAAATGTGCGCGGAACCCCTATTTGTTTATTTTTCTAAATACATTCAAATAT
GTATCCGCTCATGAGACAATAACCCTGATAAATGCTTCAATAATATTGAAAAAGGAAGAGTCCTGAGGCG
GAAAGAACCAGCTGTGGAATGTGTGTCAGTTAGGGTGTGGAAAGTCCCCAGGCTCCCCAGCAGGCAGAAG
TATGCAAAGCATGCATCTCAATTAGTCAGCAACCAGGTGTGGAAAGTCCCCAGGCTCCCCAGCAGGCAGA
AGTATGCAAAGCATGCATCTCAATTAGTCAGCAACCATAGTCCCGCCCCTAACTCCGCCCATCCCGCCCC
TAACTCCGCCCAGTTCCGCCCATTCTCCGCCCCATGGCTGACTAATTTTTTTTATTTATGCAGAGGCCGA
GGCCGCCTCGGCCTCTGAGCTATTCCAGAAGTAGTGAGGAGGCTTTTTTGGAGGCCTAGGCTTTTGCAAA
GATCGATCAAGAGACAGGATGAGGATCGTTTCGCATGATTGAACAAGATGGATTGCACGCAGGTTCTCCG
GCCGCTTGGGTGGAGAGGCTATTCGGCTATGACTGGGCACAACAGACAATCGGCTGCTCTGATGCCGCCG
TGTTCCGGCTGTCAGCGCAGGGGCGCCCGGTTCTTTTTGTCAAGACCGACCTGTCCGGTGCCCTGAATGA
ACTGCAAGACGAGGCAGCGCGGCTATCGTGGCTGGCCACGACGGGCGTTCCTTGCGCAGCTGTGCTCGAC
GTTGTCACTGAAGCGGGAAGGGACTGGCTGCTATTGGGCGAAGTGCCGGGGCAGGATCTCCTGTCATCTC
ACCTTGCTCCTGCCGAGAAAGTATCCATCATGGCTGATGCAATGCGGCGGCTGCATACGCTTGATCCGGC
TACCTGCCCATTCGACCACCAAGCGAAACATCGCATCGAGCGAGCACGTACTCGGATGGAAGCCGGTCTT
GTCGATCAGGATGATCTGGACGAAGAGCATCAGGGGCTCGCGCCAGCCGAACTGTTCGCCAGGCTCAAGG
CGAGCATGCCCGACGGCGAGGATCTCGTCGTGACCCATGGCGATGCCTGCTTGCCGAATATCATGGTGGA
AAATGGCCGCTTTTCTGGATTCATCGACTGTGGCCGGCTGGGTGTGGCGGACCGCTATCAGGACATAGCG
TTGGCTACCCGTGATATTGCTGAAGAGCTTGGCGGCGAATGGGCTGACCGCTTCCTCGTGCTTTACGGTA
TCGCCGCTCCCGATTCGCAGCGCATCGCCTTCTATCGCCTTCTTGACGAGTTCTTCTGAGCGGGACTCTG
GGGTTCGAAATGACCGACCAAGCGACGCCCAACCTGCCATCACGAGATTTCGATTCCACCGCCGCCTTCT
ATGAAAGGTTGGGCTTCGGAATCGTTTTCCGGGACGCCGGCTGGATGATCCTCCAGCGCGGGGATCTCAT
GCTGGAGTTCTTCGCCCACCCTAGGGGGAGGCTAACTGAAACACGGAAGGAGACAATACCGGAAGGAACC
CGCGCTATGACGGCAATAAAAAGACAGAATAAAACGCACGGTGTTGGGTCGTTTGTTCATAAACGCGGGG
TTCGGTCCCAGGGCTGGCACTCTGTCGATACCCCACCGAGACCCCATTGGGGCCAATACGCCCGCGTTTC
TTCCTTTTCCCCACCCCACCCCCCAAGTTCGGGTGAAGGCCCAGGGCTCGCAGCCAACGTCGGGGCGGCA
GGCCCTGCCATAGCCTCAGGTTACTCATATATACTTTAGATTGATTTAAAACTTCATTTTTAATTTAAAA
GGATCTAGGTGAAGATCCTTTTTGATAATCTCATGACCAAAATCCCTTAACGTGAGTTTTCGTTCCACTG
AGCGTCAGACCCCGTAGAAAAGATCAAAGGATCTTCTTGAGATCCTTTTTTTCTGCGCGTAATCTGCTGC
TTGCAAACAAAAAAACCACCGCTACCAGCGGTGGTTTGTTTGCCGGATCAAGAGCTACCAACTCTTTTTC
CGAAGGTAACTGGCTTCAGCAGAGCGCAGATACCAAATACTGTCCTTCTAGTGTAGCCGTAGTTAGGCCA
CCACTTCAAGAACTCTGTAGCACCGCCTACATACCTCGCTCTGCTAATCCTGTTACCAGTGGCTGCTGCC
AGTGGCGATAAGTCGTGTCTTACCGGGTTGGACTCAAGACGATAGTTACCGGATAAGGCGCAGCGGTCGG
GCTGAACGGGGGGTTCGTGCACACAGCCCAGCTTGGAGCGAACGACCTACACCGAACTGAGATACCTACA
GCGTGAGCTATGAGAAAGCGCCACGCTTCCCGAAGGGAGAAAGGCGGACAGGTATCCGGTAAGCGGCAGG
GTCGGAACAGGAGAGCGCACGAGGGAGCTTCCAGGGGGAAACGCCTGGTATCTTTATAGTCCTGTCGGGT
TTCGCCACCTCTGACTTGAGCGTCGATTTTTGTGATGCTCGTCAGGGGGGCGGAGCCTATGGAAAAACGC
CAGCAACGCGGCCTTTTTACGGTTCCTGGCCTTTTGCTGGCCTTTTGCTCACATGTTCTTTCCTGCGTTA
TCCCCTGATTCTGTGGATAACCGTATTACCGCCATGCAT
Features (pLannotate 1.2.2; 15 found; start..end, strand, type, name):
     61..364     +  enhancer       CMV enhancer: human cytomegalovirus immediate early enhancer
    365..568     +  promoter       CMV promoter: human cytomegalovirus (CMV) immediate early promoter
    591..634     +  misc_feature   MCS (fragment): multiple cloning site
    637..2034    +  CDS            VIM: VIME_HUMAN - Experimental evidence at protein level: Swiss-Prot protein existence level 1. Involved with LARP6 in the stabilization of type I collagen mRNAs for CO1A1 and CO1A2. From Homo sapiens (Human).
   2056..2766    +  CDS            PSmOrange: orange to far-red photoswitchable variant of the monomeric fluorescent protein mOrange (Subach et al., 2011) mammalian codon-optimized
   2783..2866    +  CDS            large T antigen (fragment): large T antigen from SV40 (simian virus 40)
   2889..3010    +  polyA_signal   SV40 poly(A) signal: SV40 polyadenylation signal
   3044..3472    -  rep_origin     f1 ori (sequence partly withheld): f1 bacteriophage origin of replication; arrow indicates direction of (+) strand synthesis
   3499..3603    +  promoter       AmpR promoter: bla
   3605..3962    +  promoter       SV40 promoter: SV40 enhancer and early promoter
   3997..4791    +  CDS            NeoR/KanR: aminoglycoside phosphotransferase from Tn5; aph(3')-II (or nptII); confers resistance to neomycin, kanamycin, and G418 (Geneticin®)
   4812..4964    +  CDS            ble (fragment): BLE_KLEPN - Experimental evidence at protein level: Swiss-Prot protein existence level 1. Binding protein with a strong affinity to the bleomycin family of antibiotics. Binds to CL990; an antimitotic-antibiotic compound. From Klebsiella pneumoniae.
   5023..5070    +  polyA_signal   HSV TK poly(A) signal: herpes simplex virus thymidine kinase polyadenylation signal (Cole and Stacy, 1985)
   5161..5177    -  polyA_signal   bGH poly(A) signal (fragment): bovine growth hormone polyadenylation signal
   5399..5987    +  rep_origin     ori: high-copy-number ColE1/pMB1/pBR322/pUC origin of replication
