[The description below was written by a language model from this plasmid's Addgene catalogue record and pLannotate feature annotations shown in this document.]
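Description:
pVimentin-PSmOrange is a 6.1 kb mammalian expression plasmid built on a pN1-type backbone, designed to express human vimentin fused at its C-terminus to the photoswitchable fluorescent protein PSmOrange. Transcription of the fusion is driven by the human cytomegalovirus immediate early enhancer and promoter and is terminated by an SV40 polyadenylation signal. The vimentin coding sequence sits just downstream of a remnant of the multiple cloning site, followed after a short linker by the mammalian codon-optimized PSmOrange reading frame, which was inserted between AgeI and NotI sites that remain intact. PSmOrange is a monomeric mOrange derivative carrying the substitutions S21T, Q63L, F100Y, L125M, K166R and P192S (numbered relative to EGFP), which allow it to be photoconverted from an orange to a far-red form.

The plasmid is propagated in E. coli at high copy from a ColE1/pUC-type origin and also carries an f1 origin for single-stranded DNA production. A single Tn5 aminoglycoside phosphotransferase gene serves as a dual marker. A bacterial bla-type promoter drives it for kanamycin selection in bacteria, and the SV40 enhancer/early promoter, with an HSV TK polyadenylation signal, drives it for G418 selection of stably transfected mammalian cells. The short annotated fragments of SV40 large T antigen, ble and the bGH poly(A) signal are most likely incidental matches to backbone sequence rather than functional elements.

By targeting PSmOrange to the intermediate filament network, the construct is suited to labelling vimentin filaments in live mammalian cells. It can also be used to demonstrate or exploit orange-to-far-red photoswitching of a cytoskeletal fusion, for example to highlight and track selected filament populations.
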