Addgene plasmid #31922: pVimentin-PSmOrange
Depositing lab: Vladislav Verkhusha. Depositing organization: Albert Einstein College of Medicine. Publication: A photoswitchable orange-to-far-red fluorescent protein, PSmOrange. Subach OM, Patterson GH, Ting LM, Wang Y, Condeelis JS, Verkhusha VV. Nat Methods. 2011 Jul 31;8(9):771-7. doi: 10.1038/nmeth.1664. PubMed 21804536.
Backbone
  Vector backbone: pN1
  Vector type: Mammalian Expression
  Selectable markers: Neomycin (select with G418)
Growth in bacteria
  Bacterial resistance: Kanamycin, 50 μg/mL
  Growth temperature: 37°C
  Growth strain: DH5alpha
  Copy number: High Copy
Gene/Insert
  Gene/Insert name: PSmOrange
  Insert size (bp): 708
  Mutation: S21T, Q63L, F100Y, L125M, K166R, P192S in PSmOrange (mutations are relative to mOrange but numbering is relative to EGFP)
  Tag / fusion protein: Vimentin (N terminal on insert)
  Cloning method: Restriction Enzyme; 5′ cloning site AgeI (not destroyed); 3′ cloning site NotI (not destroyed)
  Sequencing primers: 5′ CMV-F; 3′ SV40pA-R
Terms and licenses: Academic/Nonprofit Terms; Industry Terms: Not Available to Industry
How to cite: pVimentin-PSmOrange was a gift from Vladislav Verkhusha (Addgene plasmid # 31922 ; http://n2t.net/addgene:31922 ; RRID:Addgene_31922)
