>Addgene plasmid #31922 | pVimentin-PSmOrange | addgene partial sequence | sequence record 37280 | SV40pA-R 5'-GAAATTTGTGATGCTATTGC-3'
CATAACAGTTAACAACAACAATTGCATTCATTTTATGTTTCAGGTTCAGGGGGAGGTGTGGGAGGTTTTT
TAAAGCAAGTAAAACCTCTACAAATGTGGTATGGCTGATTATGATCTAGAGTCGCGGCCGCTTACTTGTA
CAGCTCGTCCATGCCGCCGGTGGAGTGGCGGCCCTCGGCGCGTTCGTACTGTTCCACGATGGTGTAGTCC
TCGTTGTGGGAGGTGATGTCCAGCTTGATGCCGACGATGTAGGCGCCGGGCAGCTGCACGGACTTCTTGG
CCTTGTAGGTGGTCTTGACCTCGGAGGTGTAGTGGCCGCCGTCCTTCAGCTTCAGCCTCATCCTGATCTC
GCCCTTCAGGGCGCCGTCCTCGGGGTACATCCGCTCGGAGGAGGCCTCCCAGCCCATGGTCTTCTTCTGC
ATCACGGGGCCGTCGGAGGGGAAGTTGGTGCCGCGCATCTTCACCTTGTAGATGAACTCGCCGTCCTGCA
GTGAGGAGTCCTGGGTCACGGTCACCACGCCGCCGTCCTCGTAGTTCATCACGCGCTCCCACTTGAAGCC
CTCGGGGAAGGACAGCTTGAAGTAGTCGGGGATGTCGGCGGGGTGCTTCACGTAGGCCTTGGAGCCGTAG
GTGAAGAGAGGGGACAGGATGTCCCAGGCGAAGGGCAGGGGGCCGCCCTTGGTCACCTTCAGCTTAGCGG
TCTGAAAGCCCTCGTAGGGGCGGCCCTCGCCCTCGCCCTCGATCTCGAACTCGTGGCCGTTCACGGTGCC
CTCCATGCGCACCTTGAAGCGCATGAACTCCTTGATGATGGCCATATTATTCTCCTCGCCCTTGCTCACC
ATGGTGGCGACCGGTGGATCCCCTCA
