>Addgene plasmid #31922 | pVimentin-PSmOrange | addgene partial sequence | sequence record 37281 | CMV-F
GTCAGATCCGCTAGCGCTACCGGACTCAGATCTCGAGCTCAAGCTTCGAATTCCCATGTCCACCAGGTCC
GTGTCCTCGTCCTCCTACCGCAGGATGTTCGGCGGCCCGGGCACCGCGAGCCGGCCGAGCTCCAGCCGGA
GCTACGTGACTACGTCCACCCGCACCTACAGCCTGGGCAGCGCGCTGCGCCCCAGCACCAGCCGCAGCCT
CTACGCCTCGTCCCCGGGCGGCGTGTATGCCACGCGCTCCTCTGCCGTGCGCCTGCGGAGCAGCGTGCCC
GGGGTGCGGCTCCTGCAGGACTCGGTGGACTTCTCGCTGGCCGACGCCATCAACACCGAGTTCAAGAACA
CCCGCACCAACGAGAAGGTGGAGCTGCAGGAGCTGAATGACCGCTTCGCCAACTACATCGACAAGGTGCG
CTTCCTGGAGCAGCAGAATAAGATCCTGCTGGCCGAGCTCGAGCAGCTCAAGGGCCAAGGCAAGTCGCGC
CTGGGGGACCTCTACGAGGAGGAGATGCGGGAGCTGCGCCGGCAGGTGGACCAGCTAACCAACGACAAAG
CCCGCGTCGAGGTGGAGCGCGACAACCTGGCCGAGGACATCATGCGCCTCCGGGAGAAATTGCAGGAGGA
GATGCTTCAGAGAGAGGAAGCCGAAAACACCCTGCAATCTTTCAGACAGGATGTTGACAATGCGTCTCTG
GCACGTCTTGACCTTGAACGCAAAGTGGAATC
